Addgene plasmid #44427: pGST1-yVps27-UIM2
Depositing lab: James Hurley. Depositing organization: National Institute of Diabetes & Digestive & Kidney Diseases (NIDDK). Publication: VHS domains of ESCRT-0 cooperate in high-avidity binding to polyubiquitinated cargo. Ren X, Hurley JH. EMBO J. 2010 Mar 17;29(6):1045-54. Epub 2010 Feb 11. 10.1038/emboj.2010.6 PubMed 20150893.
Backbone
  Vector backbone: pGST-parallel.1
  Backbone size w/o insert (bp): 5000
  Total vector size (bp): 5123
  Vector type: Bacterial Expression
Growth in bacteria
  Bacterial resistance: Ampicillin, 100 μg/mL
  Growth temperature: 37°C
  Growth strain: DH5alpha
  Copy number: Unknown
Gene/Insert
  Gene/Insert name: Vps27-UIM2 (290-330)
  Species: S. cerevisiae (budding yeast)
  Insert size (bp): 123
  Entrez Gene: VPS27 (a.k.a. YNR006W, DID7, GRD11, SSV17, VPL23, VPT27)
  Tag / fusion protein: GST (N terminal on backbone)
  Cloning method: Unknown
  Sequencing primers: 5′ 5GEX
Terms and licenses: Academic/Nonprofit Terms; Industry Terms: Not Available to Industry
How to cite: pGST1-yVps27-UIM2 was a gift from James Hurley (Addgene plasmid # 44427 ; http://n2t.net/addgene:44427 ; RRID:Addgene_44427)
