[The description below was written by a language model from this plasmid's Addgene catalogue record.]
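Description:
pGST1-yVps27-UIM2 is a bacterial expression plasmid built on the pGST-parallel.1 backbone (about 5.0 kb; roughly 5.1 kb with the insert). It is propagated in E. coli under ampicillin selection. The record lists the copy number as unknown and includes no feature table, so the origin of replication, the promoter driving expression and any protease cleavage site between tag and insert are not stated. The cloning method is likewise unrecorded.

The payload is a 123 bp fragment of the Saccharomyces cerevisiae VPS27 gene encoding residues 290–330, designated UIM2, the second ubiquitin-interacting motif of the protein. It is fused downstream of a backbone-encoded N-terminal glutathione S-transferase (GST) tag. The expected product is therefore a GST–UIM2 fusion that can be captured on glutathione resin, either for purification or to immobilise the short motif as bait. UIMs are short helical motifs that bind ubiquitin, and Vps27 is a subunit of the yeast ESCRT-0 complex, which recognises ubiquitinated membrane cargo at endosomes.

The associated study examined how ubiquitin-binding domains of ESCRT-0 cooperate to bind polyubiquitinated cargo with high avidity. In that context, the construct most plausibly serves to produce an isolated UIM for in vitro ubiquitin-binding measurements, allowing the contribution of this motif to be assessed separately from the other domains. The record does not itself describe the specific assays in which the plasmid was used.
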