>Addgene plasmid #44427 | pGST1-yVps27-UIM2 | depositor partial sequence | sequence record 64355 | yVps27-UIM2
AAGAATGAGGTGAAGAGACAAGAAATAGAAGAAGAAGAAGATCCTGATTTAAAAGCTGCTATTCAGGAAA
GCTTGAGAGAAGCTGAAGAAGCGAAGCTACGCAGTGAGCGTCAAAAAGCCTCT
