>Addgene plasmid #44427 | pGST1-yVps27-UIM2 | addgene partial sequence | sequence record 67794 | pGEX5
CATCCTCCAAAAATCGATACGACCGAAAACCTGTATTTTCAGGGCGCCATGAAGAATGAGGTGAAGAGAC
AAGAAATAGAAGAAGAAGAAGATCCTGATTTAAAAGCTGCTATTCAGGAAAGCTTGAGAGAAGCTGAAGA
AGCGAAGCTACGCAGTGAGCGTCAAAAAGCCTCTTAAGAGCCTGCAGTCTCGAGCGGCCGCATCGTGACT
GACTGACGATCTGCCTCGCGCGTTTCGGTGATGACGGTGAAAACCTCTGACACATGCAGCTCCCGGAGAC
GGTCACAGCTTGTCTGTAAGCGGATGCCGGGAGCAGACAAGCCCGTCAGGGCGCGTCAGCGGGTGTTGGC
GGGTGTCGGGGCGCAGCCATGACCCAGTCACGTAGCGATAGCGGAGTGTATAATTCTTGAAGACGAAAGG
GCCTCGTGATACGCCTATTTTTATAGGTTAATGTCATGATAATAATGGTTTCTTAGACGTCAGGTGGCAC
TTTTCGGGGAAATGTGCGCGGAACCCCTATTTGTTTATTTTTCTAAATACATTCAAATATGTATCCGCTC
ATGAGACAATAACCCTGATAAATGCTTCAATAATATTGAAAAAGGAAGAGTATGAGTATTCAACATTTCC
GTGTCGCCCTTATTCCCTTTTTTGCGGCATTTTGCCTTCCTGTTTTTGCTCACCCAGAAACGCTGGTGAA
AGTAAAAGATGCTGAAGATCAGTTGGGTGCACGAGTGGGTTACATCGAACTGGATCTCAACAGCGGTAAG
ATCCTTGAGAGTTTTCGCCCCGAAGAACGTTTTCCAATGATGAGCACTTTTAAAGTTCTGCTATGTGGCG
CGGTATTATCCCGTGTTGACGCCGGGCAAGAGCAACTCGGTCGCCGCATACACTATTCTCAGA
